>Addgene plasmid #169946 | pFastBac HTB DPP9S S730A | addgene full sequence | sequence record 332599 | Addgene NGS Result
ATCATGGAGATAATTAAAATGATAACCATCTCGCAAATAAATAAGTATTTTACTGTTTTCGTAACAGTTT
TGTAATAAAAAAACCTATAAATATTCCGGATTATTCATACCGTCCCACCATCGGGCGCGGATCTCGGTCC
GAAACCATGTCGTACTACCATCACCATCACCATCACGATTACGATATCCCAACGACCGAAAACCTGTATT
TTCAGGGCGCCATGGGATCCATGGCCACCACCGGGACCCCAACGGCCGACCGAGGCGACGCAGCCGCCAC
AGATGACCCGGCCGCCCGCTTCCAGGTGCAGAAGCACTCGTGGGACGGGCTCCGGAGCATCATCCACGGC
AGCCGCAAGTACTCGGGCCTCATTGTCAACAAGGCGCCCCACGACTTCCAGTTTGTGCAGAAGACGGATG
AGTCTGGGCCCCACTCCCACCGCCTCTACTACCTGGGAATGCCATATGGCAGCCGAGAGAACTCCCTCCT
CTACTCTGAGATTCCCAAGAAGGTCCGGAAAGAGGCTCTGCTGCTCCTGTCCTGGAAGCAGATGCTGGAT
CATTTCCAGGCCACGCCCCACCATGGGGTCTACTCTCGGGAGGAGGAGCTGCTGAGGGAGCGGAAACGCC
TGGGGGTCTTCGGCATCACCTCCTACGACTTCCACAGCGAGAGTGGCCTCTTCCTCTTCCAGGCCAGCAA
CAGCCTCTTCCACTGCCGCGACGGCGGCAAGAACGGCTTCATGGTGTCCCCTATGAAACCGCTGGAAATC
AAGACCCAGTGCTCAGGGCCCCGGATGGACCCCAAAATCTGCCCTGCCGACCCTGCCTTCTTCTCCTTCA
TCAATAACAGCGACCTGTGGGTGGCCAACATCGAGACAGGCGAGGAGCGGCGGCTGACCTTCTGCCACCA
AGGTTTATCCAATGTCCTGGATGACCCCAAGTCTGCGGGTGTGGCCACCTTCGTCATACAGGAAGAGTTC
GACCGCTTCACTGGGTACTGGTGGTGCCCCACAGCCTCCTGGGAAGGTTCAGAGGGCCTCAAGACGCTGC
GAATCCTGTATGAGGAAGTCGATGAGTCCGAGGTGGAGGTCATTCACGTCCCCTCTCCTGCGCTAGAAGA
AAGGAAGACGGACTCGTATCGGTACCCCAGGACAGGCAGCAAGAATCCCAAGATTGCCTTGAAACTGGCT
GAGTTCCAGACTGACAGCCAGGGCAAGATCGTCTCGACCCAGGAGAAGGAGCTGGTGCAGCCCTTCAGCT
CGCTGTTCCCGAAGGTGGAGTACATCGCCAGGGCCGGGTGGACCCGGGATGGCAAATACGCCTGGGCCAT
GTTCCTGGACCGGCCCCAGCAGTGGCTCCAGCTCGTCCTCCTCCCCCCGGCCCTGTTCATCCCGAGCACA
GAGAATGAGGAGCAGCGGCTAGCCTCTGCCAGAGCTGTCCCCAGGAATGTCCAGCCGTATGTGGTGTACG
AGGAGGTCACCAACGTCTGGATCAATGTTCATGACATCTTCTATCCCTTCCCCCAATCAGAGGGAGAGGA
CGAGCTCTGCTTTCTCCGCGCCAATGAATGCAAGACCGGCTTCTGCCATTTGTACAAAGTCACCGCCGTT
TTAAAATCCCAGGGCTACGATTGGAGTGAGCCCTTCAGCCCCGGGGAAGATGAATTTAAGTGCCCCATTA
AGGAAGAGATTGCTCTGACCAGCGGTGAATGGGAGGTTTTGGCGAGGCACGGCTCCAAGATCTGGGTCAA
TGAGGAGACCAAGCTGGTGTACTTCCAGGGCACCAAGGACACGCCGCTGGAGCACCACCTCTACGTGGTC
AGCTATGAGGCGGCCGGCGAGATCGTACGCCTCACCACGCCCGGCTTCTCCCATAGCTGCTCCATGAGCC
AGAACTTCGACATGTTCGTCAGCCACTACAGCAGCGTGAGCACGCCGCCCTGCGTGCACGTCTACAAGCT
GAGCGGCCCCGACGACGACCCCCTGCACAAGCAGCCCCGCTTCTGGGCTAGCATGATGGAGGCAGCCAGC
TGCCCCCCGGATTATGTTCCTCCAGAGATCTTCCATTTCCACACGCGCTCGGATGTGCGGCTCTACGGCA
TGATCTACAAGCCCCACGCCTTGCAGCCAGGGAAGAAGCACCCCACCGTCCTCTTTGTATATGGAGGCCC
CCAGGTGCAGCTGGTGAATAACTCCTTCAAAGGCATCAAGTACTTGCGGCTCAACACACTGGCCTCCCTG
GGCTACGCCGTGGTTGTGATTGACGGCAGGGGCTCCTGTCAGCGAGGGCTTCGGTTCGAAGGGGCCCTGA
AAAACCAAATGGGCCAGGTGGAGATCGAGGACCAGGTGGAGGGCCTGCAGTTCGTGGCCGAGAAGTATGG
CTTCATCGACCTGAGCCGAGTTGCCATCCATGGCTGGGCCTACGGGGGCTTCCTCTCGCTCATGGGGCTA
ATCCACAAGCCCCAGGTGTTCAAGGTGGCCATCGCGGGTGCCCCGGTCACCGTCTGGATGGCCTACGACA
CAGGGTACACTGAGCGCTACATGGACGTCCCTGAGAACAACCAGCACGGCTATGAGGCGGGTTCCGTGGC
CCTGCACGTGGAGAAGCTGCCCAATGAGCCCAACCGCTTGCTTATCCTCCACGGCTTCCTGGACGAAAAC
GTGCACTTTTTCCACACAAACTTCCTCGTCTCCCAACTGATCCGAGCAGGGAAACCTTACCAGCTCCAGA
TCTACCCCAACGAGAGACACAGTATTCGCTGCCCCGAGTCGGGCGAGCACTATGAAGTCACGTTGCTGCA
CTTTCTACAGGAATACCTCTAGTCTAGAGCCTGCAGTCTCGAGGCATGCGGTACCAAGCTTGTCGAGAAG
TACTAGAGGATCATAATCAGCCATACCACATTTGTAGAGGTTTTACTTGCTTTAAAAAACCTCCCACACC
TCCCCCTGAACCTGAAACATAAAATGAATGCAATTGTTGTTGTTAACTTGTTTATTGCAGCTTATAATGG
TTACAAATAAAGCAATAGCATCACAAATTTCACAAATAAAGCATTTTTTTCACTGCATTCTAGTTGTGGT
TTGTCCAAACTCATCAATGTATCTTATCATGTCTGGATCTGATCACTGATATCGCCTAGGAGATCCGAAC
CAGATAAGTGAAATCTAGTTCCAAACTATTTTGTCATTTTTAATTTTCGTATTAGCTTACGACGCTACAC
CCAGTTCCCATCTATTTTGTCACTCTTCCCTAAATAATCCTTAAAAACTCCATTTCCACCCCTCCCAGTT
CCCAACTATTTTGTCCGCCCACAGCGGGGCATTTTTCTTCCTGTTATGTTTTTAATCAAACATCCTGCCA
ACTCCATGTGACAAACCGTCATCTTCGGCTACTTTTTCTCTGTCACAGAATGAAAATTTTTCTGTCATCT
CTTCGTTATTAATGTTTGTAATTGACTGAATATCAACGCTTATTTGCAGCCTGAATGGCGAATGGG
[124 nt withheld, positions 3497-3620]
C
[91 nt withheld, positions 3622-3712]
A
[49 nt withheld, positions 3714-3762]
CCTTTGACGTTGGAGTCCACGTTCTT
[37 nt withheld, positions 3789-3825]
ACCCTATCTCGGTCTATTCTTTTGATTTATAAGGGATTTTGCCGATTTCGGCCTATTGGTTAAAAAATGA
GCTGATTTAACAAAAATTTAACGCGAATTTTAACAAAATATTAACGCTTACAATTTAGGTGGCACTTTTC
GGGGAAATGTGCGCGGAACCCCTATTTGTTTATTTTTCTAAATACATTCAAATATGTATCCGCTCATGAG
ACAATAACCCTGATAAATGCTTCAATAATATTGAAAAAGGAAGAGTATGAGTATTCAACATTTCCGTGTC
GCCCTTATTCCCTTTTTTGCGGCATTTTGCCTTCCTGTTTTTGCTCACCCAGAAACGCTGGTGAAAGTAA
AAGATGCTGAAGATCAGTTGGGTGCACGAGTGGGTTACATCGAACTGGATCTCAACAGCGGTAAGATCCT
TGAGAGTTTTCGCCCCGAAGAACGTTTTCCAATGATGAGCACTTTTAAAGTTCTGCTATGTGGCGCGGTA
TTATCCCGTATTGACGCCGGGCAAGAGCAACTCGGTCGCCGCATACACTATTCTCAGAATGACTTGGTTG
AGTACTCACCAGTCACAGAAAAGCATCTTACGGATGGCATGACAGTAAGAGAATTATGCAGTGCTGCCAT
AACCATGAGTGATAACACTGCGGCCAACTTACTTCTGACAACGATCGGAGGACCGAAGGAGCTAACCGCT
TTTTTGCACAACATGGGGGATCATGTAACTCGCCTTGATCGTTGGGAACCGGAGCTGAATGAAGCCATAC
CAAACGACGAGCGTGACACCACGATGCCTGTAGCAATGGCAACAACGTTGCGCAAACTATTAACTGGCGA
ACTACTTACTCTAGCTTCCCGGCAACAATTAATAGACTGGATGGAGGCGGATAAAGTTGCAGGACCACTT
CTGCGCTCGGCCCTTCCGGCTGGCTGGTTTATTGCTGATAAATCTGGAGCCGGTGAGCGTGGGTCTCGCG
GTATCATTGCAGCACTGGGGCCAGATGGTAAGCCCTCCCGTATCGTAGTTATCTACACGACGGGGAGTCA
GGCAACTATGGATGAACGAAATAGACAGATCGCTGAGATAGGTGCCTCACTGATTAAGCATTGGTAACTG
TCAGACCAAGTTTACTCATATATACTTTAGATTGATTTAAAACTTCATTTTTAATTTAAAAGGATCTAGG
TGAAGATCCTTTTTGATAATCTCATGACCAAAATCCCTTAACGTGAGTTTTCGTTCCACTGAGCGTCAGA
CCCCGTAGAAAAGATCAAAGGATCTTCTTGAGATCCTTTTTTTCTGCGCGTAATCTGCTGCTTGCAAACA
AAAAAACCACCGCTACCAGCGGTGGTTTGTTTGCCGGATCAAGAGCTACCAACTCTTTTTCCGAAGGTAA
CTGGCTTCAGCAGAGCGCAGATACCAAATACTGTTCTTCTAGTGTAGCCGTAGTTAGGCCACCACTTCAA
GAACTCTGTAGCACCGCCTACATACCTCGCTCTGCTAATCCTGTTACCAGTGGCTGCTGCCAGTGGCGAT
AAGTCGTGTCTTACCGGGTTGGACTCAAGACGATAGTTACCGGATAAGGCGCAGCGGTCGGGCTGAACGG
GGGGTTCGTGCACACAGCCCAGCTTGGAGCGAACGACCTACACCGAACTGAGATACCTACAGCGTGAGCT
ATGAGAAAGCGCCACGCTTCCCGAAGGGAGAAAGGCGGACAGGTATCCGGTAAGCGGCAGGGTCGGAACA
GGAGAGCGCACGAGGGAGCTTCCAGGGGGAAACGCCTGGTATCTTTATAGTCCTGTCGGGTTTCGCCACC
TCTGACTTGAGCGTCGATTTTTGTGATGCTCGTCAGGGGGGCGGAGCCTATGGAAAAACGCCAGCAACGC
GGCCTTTTTACGGTTCCTGGCCTTTTGCTGGCCTTTTGCTGGCCTTTTGCTCACATGTTCTTTCCTGCGT
TATCCCCTGATTCTGTGGATAACCGTATTACCGCCTTTGAGTGAGCTGATACCGCTCGCCGCAGCCGAAC
GACCGAGCGCAGCGAGTCAGTGAGCGAGGAAGCGGAAGAGCGCCTGATGCGGTATTTTCTCCTTACGCAT
CTGTGCGGTATTTCACACCGCATAGACCAGCCGCGTAACCTGGCAAAATCGGTTACGGTTGAGTAATAAA
TGGATGCCCTGCGTAAGCGGGTGTGGGCGGACAATAAAGTCTTAAACTGAACAAAATAGATCTAAACTAT
GACAATAAAGTCTTAAACTAGACAGAATAGTTGTAAACTGAAATCAGTCCAGTTATGCTGTGAAAAAGCA
TACTGGACTTTTGTTATGGCTAAAGCAAACTCTTCATTTTCTGAAGTGCAAATTGCCCGTCGTATTAAAG
AGGGGCGTGGCCAAGGGCATGGTAAAGACTATATTCGCGGCGTTGTGACAATTTACCGAACAACTCCGCG
GCCGGGAAGCCGATCTCGGCTTGAACGAATTGTTAGGTGGCGGTACTTGGGTCGATATCAAAGTGCATCA
CTTCTTCCCGTATGCCCAACTTTGTATAGAGAGCCACTGCGGGATCGTCACCGTAATCTGCTTGCACGTA
GATCACATAAGCACCAAGCGCGTTGGCCTCATGCTTGAGGAGATTGATGAGCGCGGTGGCAATGCCCTGC
CTCCGGTGCTCGCCGGAGACTGCGAGATCATAGATATAGATCTCACTACGCGGCTGCTCAAACTTGGGCA
GAACGTAAGCCGCGAGAGCGCCAACAACCGCTTCTTGGTCGAAGGCAGCAAGCGCGATGAATGTCTTACT
ACGGAGCAAGTTCCCGAGGTAATCGGAGTCCGGCTGATGTTGGGAGTAGGTGGCTACGTCTCCGAACTCA
CGACCGAAAAGATCAAGAGCAGCCCGCATGGATTTGACTTGGTCAGGGCCGAGCCTACATGTGCGAATGA
TGCCCATACTTGAGCCACCTAACTTTGTTTTAGGGCGACTGCCCTGCTGCGTAACATCGTTGCTGCTCCA
TAACATCAAACATCGACCCACGGCGTAACGCGCTTGCTGCTTGGATGCCCGAGGCATAGACTGTACAAAA
AAACAGTCATAACAAGCCATGAAAACCGCCACTGCGCCGTTACCACCGCTGCGTTCGGTCAAGGTTCTGG
ACCAGTTGCGTGAGCGCATACGCTACTTGCATTACAGTTTACGAACCGAACAGGCTTATGTCAACTGGGT
TCGTGCCTTCATCCGTTTCCACGGTGTGCGTCACCCGGCAACCTTGGGCAGCAGCGAAGTCGAGGCATTT
CTGTCCTGGCTGGCGAACGAGCGCAAGGTTTCGGTCTCCACGCATCGTCAGGCATTGGCGGCCTTGCTGT
TCTTCTACGGCAAGGTGCTGTGCACGGATCTGCCCTGGCTTCAGGAGATCGGAAGACCTCGGCCGTCGCG
GCGCTTGCCGGTGGTGCTGACCCCGGATGAAGTGGTTCGCATCCTCGGTTTTCTGGAAGGCGAGCATCGT
TTGTTCGCCCAGGACTCTAGCTATAGTTCTAGTGGTTGGCTACGTATACTCCGGAATATTAATAG
Features (pLannotate 1.2.2; 18 found; start..end, strand, type, name):
      1..92      +  promoter       polyhedrin promoter: polh from Autographa californica; promoter for the baculovirus polyhedrin gene
    157..176     +  CDS            8xHis (fragment): 8xHis affinity tag
    198..218     +  CDS            TEV site: tobacco etch virus (TEV) protease recognition and cleavage site
    231..2819    +  CDS            DPP9: DPP9_HUMAN - Also known as DPRP2. Experimental evidence at protein level: Swiss-Prot protein existence level 1. Dipeptidyl peptidase that cleaves off N-terminal dipeptides from proteins having a Pro or Ala residue at position 2 (PubMed:12662155, PubMed:16475979, PubMed:19667070, PubMed:30291141, PubMed:29382749). Acts as an inhibitor of caspase-1-dependent monocyte and macrophage pyroptosis: inhibits pyroptosis by preventing activation of NLRP1 and CARD8 via an unknown mechanism (PubMed:27820798, PubMed:30291141, PubMed:29967349, PubMed:31525884, PubMed:32796818). From Homo sapiens (Human).
   2879..2962    +  CDS            large T antigen (fragment): large T antigen from SV40 (simian virus 40)
   2985..3119    +  polyA_signal   SV40 poly(A) signal: SV40 polyadenylation signal
   3148..3313    -  mobile_element Tn7L: mini-Tn7 element (left end of the Tn7 transposon) Tn7
   3476..3492    +  CDS            lacZα (fragment): LacZα fragment of β-galactosidase; lacZ fragment
   3497..3951    +  rep_origin     f1 ori (sequence partly withheld): f1 bacteriophage origin of replication; arrow indicates direction of (+) strand synthesis
   3977..4081    +  promoter       AmpR promoter: bla
   4082..4942    +  CDS            AmpR: β-lactamase; bla; confers resistance to ampicillin, carbenicillin, and related antibiotics
   5113..5701    +  rep_origin     ori: high-copy-number ColE1/pMB1/pBR322/pUC origin of replication
   5760..5893    +  rep_origin     RSF ori (fragment): Plasmids containing the RSF 1030 origin of replication can be propagated in E. coli cells that contain additional plasmids with compatible origins.
   5898..5949    -  misc_feature   bom (fragment): basis of mobility region from pBR322
   6017..6241    -  mobile_element Tn7R: mini-Tn7 element (right end of the Tn7 transposon) Tn7
   6308..6841    -  CDS            GmR: gentamycin acetyltransferase; aacC1; confers resistance to gentamycin
   7011..7039    -  promoter       Pc promoter: intI1 (promoter lies within the coding sequence); class 1 integron promoter
   7017..7364    -  CDS            YPR2_ECOLX (fragment): Protein predicted: Swiss-Prot protein existence level 4. From Escherichia coli.
