[The description below was written by a language model from this plasmid's Addgene catalogue record and pLannotate feature annotations shown in this document.]
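Description:
pFastBac HTB DPP9S S730A is a baculovirus donor (transfer) plasmid built on the pFastBac HTB backbone for producing a recombinant protein in insect cells. In E. coli it is maintained as a high-copy plasmid through a ColE1/pUC-type origin and selected with ampicillin via the β-lactamase gene; an f1 origin is also present. The expression cassette, together with a gentamicin acetyltransferase gene driven by the integron Pc promoter, lies between the Tn7R and Tn7L ends of a mini-Tn7 element. This arrangement is what allows the cassette and gentamicin marker to be transposed site-specifically into a baculovirus shuttle genome (bacmid) held in a suitable E. coli strain. The resulting recombinant bacmid is then used to generate baculovirus for infecting insect cells.

The payload is the human dipeptidyl peptidase DPP9 in its short form (DPP9S), carrying the S730A substitution, which the record describes as catalytically dead. Transcription is driven by the polyhedrin promoter from Autographa californica nucleopolyhedrovirus, a very strong late viral promoter, and is terminated by an SV40 polyadenylation signal. The coding sequence is preceded by an N-terminal polyhistidine tag followed by a TEV protease recognition site, so the protein can be captured by metal-affinity chromatography and the tag then cleaved off. The annotated hits to 8xHis, SV40 large T antigen, lacZα, RSF ori and bom are short fragments, most likely backbone remnants or partial matches rather than functional parts.

The stated purpose is purification of inactive DPP9S from insect cells. The associated work concerns DPP9 binding to NLRP1 and repression of inflammasome activation, where such a mutant would help separate binding from enzymatic activity.
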