Addgene plasmid #169946: pFastBac HTB DPP9S S730A
Purpose: Purification of catalytically-dead DPP9S from insect cells
Depositing lab: Hao Wu. Depositing organization: Boston Children's Hospital. Publication: DPP9 sequesters the C terminus of NLRP1 to repress inflammasome activation. Hollingsworth LR, Sharif H, Griswold AR, Fontana P, Mintseris J, Dagbay KB, Paulo JA, Gygi SP, Bachovchin DA, Wu H. Nature. 2021 Mar 17. pii: 10.1038/s41586-021-03350-4. doi: 10.1038/s41586-021-03350-4. PubMed 33731932.
Backbone
  Vector backbone: pFastBac HTB
  Vector type: Insect Expression
Growth in bacteria
  Bacterial resistance: Ampicillin, 100 μg/mL
  Growth temperature: 37°C
  Growth strain: DH5alpha
  Copy number: High Copy
Gene/Insert
  Gene/Insert name: DPP9 (alt name: DPP9S)
  Species: H. sapiens (human)
  Mutation: S730A
  Entrez Gene: DPP9 (a.k.a. DP9, DPLP9, DPP IX, DPRP-2, DPRP2, HATIS, IMD111)
  Promoter: polyhedrin
  Tag / fusion protein: HIS-TEV (N terminal on insert)
  Cloning method: Restriction Enzyme; 5′ cloning site Unknown (unknown if destroyed)
  Sequencing primers: 5′ polyhedrin-fwd; 3′ SV40pA-R
Terms and licenses: Academic/Nonprofit Terms; Industry Terms: Not Available to Industry
How to cite: pFastBac HTB DPP9S S730A was a gift from Hao Wu (Addgene plasmid # 169946 ; http://n2t.net/addgene:169946 ; RRID:Addgene_169946)
