>Addgene plasmid #169946 | pFastBac HTB DPP9S S730A | depositor partial sequence | sequence record 329271 | Insert sequence
ATGGCCACCACCGGGACCCCAACGGCCGACCGAGGCGACGCAGCCGCCACAGATGACCCGGCCGCCCGCT
TCCAGGTGCAGAAGCACTCGTGGGACGGGCTCCGGAGCATCATCCACGGCAGCCGCAAGTACTCGGGCCT
CATTGTCAACAAGGCGCCCCACGACTTCCAGTTTGTGCAGAAGACGGATGAGTCTGGGCCCCACTCCCAC
CGCCTCTACTACCTGGGAATGCCATATGGCAGCCGAGAGAACTCCCTCCTCTACTCTGAGATTCCCAAGA
AGGTCCGGAAAGAGGCTCTGCTGCTCCTGTCCTGGAAGCAGATGCTGGATCATTTCCAGGCCACGCCCCA
CCATGGGGTCTACTCTCGGGAGGAGGAGCTGCTGAGGGAGCGGAAACGCCTGGGGGTCTTCGGCATCACC
TCCTACGACTTCCACAGCGAGAGTGGCCTCTTCCTCTTCCAGGCCAGCAACAGCCTCTTCCACTGCCGCG
ACGGCGGCAAGAACGGCTTCATGGTGTCCCCTATGAAACCGCTGGAAATCAAGACCCAGTGCTCAGGGCC
CCGGATGGACCCCAAAATCTGCCCTGCCGACCCTGCCTTCTTCTCCTTCATCAATAACAGCGACCTGTGG
GTGGCCAACATCGAGACAGGCGAGGAGCGGCGGCTGACCTTCTGCCACCAAGGTTTATCCAATGTCCTGG
ATGACCCCAAGTCTGCGGGTGTGGCCACCTTCGTCATACAGGAAGAGTTCGACCGCTTCACTGGGTACTG
GTGGTGCCCCACAGCCTCCTGGGAAGGTTCAGAGGGCCTCAAGACGCTGCGAATCCTGTATGAGGAAGTC
GATGAGTCCGAGGTGGAGGTCATTCACGTCCCCTCTCCTGCGCTAGAAGAAAGGAAGACGGACTCGTATC
GGTACCCCAGGACAGGCAGCAAGAATCCCAAGATTGCCTTGAAACTGGCTGAGTTCCAGACTGACAGCCA
GGGCAAGATCGTCTCGACCCAGGAGAAGGAGCTGGTGCAGCCCTTCAGCTCGCTGTTCCCGAAGGTGGAG
TACATCGCCAGGGCCGGGTGGACCCGGGATGGCAAATACGCCTGGGCCATGTTCCTGGACCGGCCCCAGC
AGTGGCTCCAGCTCGTCCTCCTCCCCCCGGCCCTGTTCATCCCGAGCACAGAGAATGAGGAGCAGCGGCT
AGCCTCTGCCAGAGCTGTCCCCAGGAATGTCCAGCCGTATGTGGTGTACGAGGAGGTCACCAACGTCTGG
ATCAATGTTCATGACATCTTCTATCCCTTCCCCCAATCAGAGGGAGAGGACGAGCTCTGCTTTCTCCGCG
CCAATGAATGCAAGACCGGCTTCTGCCATTTGTACAAAGTCACCGCCGTTTTAAAATCCCAGGGCTACGA
TTGGAGTGAGCCCTTCAGCCCCGGGGAAGATGAATTTAAGTGCCCCATTAAGGAAGAGATTGCTCTGACC
AGCGGTGAATGGGAGGTTTTGGCGAGGCACGGCTCCAAGATCTGGGTCAATGAGGAGACCAAGCTGGTGT
ACTTCCAGGGCACCAAGGACACGCCGCTGGAGCACCACCTCTACGTGGTCAGCTATGAGGCGGCCGGCGA
GATCGTACGCCTCACCACGCCCGGCTTCTCCCATAGCTGCTCCATGAGCCAGAACTTCGACATGTTCGTC
AGCCACTACAGCAGCGTGAGCACGCCGCCCTGCGTGCACGTCTACAAGCTGAGCGGCCCCGACGACGACC
CCCTGCACAAGCAGCCCCGCTTCTGGGCTAGCATGATGGAGGCAGCCAGCTGCCCCCCGGATTATGTTCC
TCCAGAGATCTTCCATTTCCACACGCGCTCGGATGTGCGGCTCTACGGCATGATCTACAAGCCCCACGCC
TTGCAGCCAGGGAAGAAGCACCCCACCGTCCTCTTTGTATATGGAGGCCCCCAGGTGCAGCTGGTGAATA
ACTCCTTCAAAGGCATCAAGTACTTGCGGCTCAACACACTGGCCTCCCTGGGCTACGCCGTGGTTGTGAT
TGACGGCAGGGGCTCCTGTCAGCGAGGGCTTCGGTTCGAAGGGGCCCTGAAAAACCAAATGGGCCAGGTG
GAGATCGAGGACCAGGTGGAGGGCCTGCAGTTCGTGGCCGAGAAGTATGGCTTCATCGACCTGAGCCGAG
TTGCCATCCATGGCTGGGCCTACGGGGGCTTCCTCTCGCTCATGGGGCTAATCCACAAGCCCCAGGTGTT
CAAGGTGGCCATCGCGGGTGCCCCGGTCACCGTCTGGATGGCCTACGACACAGGGTACACTGAGCGCTAC
ATGGACGTCCCTGAGAACAACCAGCACGGCTATGAGGCGGGTTCCGTGGCCCTGCACGTGGAGAAGCTGC
CCAATGAGCCCAACCGCTTGCTTATCCTCCACGGCTTCCTGGACGAAAACGTGCACTTTTTCCACACAAA
CTTCCTCGTCTCCCAACTGATCCGAGCAGGGAAACCTTACCAGCTCCAGATCTACCCCAACGAGAGACAC
AGTATTCGCTGCCCCGAGTCGGGCGAGCACTATGAAGTCACGTTGCTGCACTTTCTACAGGAATACCTCT
AG
